>Addgene plasmid #15494 | pCS2-hDKK1-flag | addgene partial sequence | sequence record 168698 | EBV-rev 5'-GTGGTTTGTCCAAACTCATC-3'
GACTCACTATAGTTCTAGAGGCTCGAGGTCGACTTACTTGTCGTCGTCGTCCTTGTAGTCGTGTCTCTGA
CAAGTGTGAAGCCTAGAAGAATTACTGGCTTGATGGTGATCTTTCTGTATCCGGCAAGACAGACCTTCTC
CACAGTAACAACGCTGGAATATTTCTAGTCCATGAGAGCCTTTTCTCCTATGCTTGGTACACACTTGACC
TTCTTTCAGGACAGGTTTACAGATCTTGGACCAGAAGTGTCTAGCACAACACAATCCTGAGGCACAGTCT
GATGACCGGAGACAAACAGAACCTTCTTGTCCTTTGGTGTGATACATTTTTGAAGACAAGGTGGTTCTTC
TGGAATACCCATCCAAGGTGCTATGATCATTACCAAAGCTTTCAGTGATGGTTTCCTCAATTTCTCCTCG
GAAATGATTTTGATCAGAAGACACACATATTCCATTTTTGCAGTAATTCCCGGGGCAGCACATAGCGTGA
CGCATGCAGCGTTTTCGGCGCTTCCTGCAGGCGAGACAGATTTGCACGCCTGCGTCCCCTCCGCGGGTGG
GACTAGCGCAGTACTCATCAGTGCCGCACTCCTCGTCCTCTGCGCACGGGTACGGCTGGTAGTTGTCAAT
GGTCTGGTACTTATTCCCGCCCGGGTACAGGATTCCCGGCGCGGCGCTGACTGCAGAGCCTGGGTGCCCC
GCAGCGCCGCCCAGCGGTGGGGGCAGGTTCTTGATAGCGTTGGAATTGAGAACCGAGTTCAAGGTGGCGC
TCACTCCCAGCAGAGGGTGGCCGCCGAGAGCCGCCGCTACCATCGCGACAAAGACCCGGGTAGCTCCCGC
TGCGCCCAGAGCCATCATGGTGAATTCGAATCGATGGGATCCTGCAA
