[The description below was written by a language model from this plasmid's Addgene catalogue record.]
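Description:
pCS2-hDKK1-flag is a mammalian expression plasmid that carries the human Dickkopf-1 (DKK1) coding sequence in the pCS2 backbone. The backbone is listed at about 4.1 kb and the insert at about 830 bp, cloned by restriction enzymes between EcoRI (5′) and XhoI (3′), both of which remain intact, so the insert can be excised or transferred. The plasmid is maintained in E. coli at high copy number under ampicillin selection. No eukaryotic selection marker is recorded.

The DKK1 open reading frame carries a FLAG epitope at its C terminus. This placement leaves the N terminus unmodified, which suits a secreted protein such as DKK1, and it allows detection or immunoprecipitation with anti-FLAG antibodies. The record does not name the promoter and includes no feature table. pCS2-family vectors generally drive expression from a strong CMV-derived promoter with an SV40 polyadenylation signal. They also carry an SP6 phage promoter upstream of the cloning site, which fits with SP6 being listed as the 5′ sequencing primer. In such vectors the SP6 promoter also permits in vitro synthesis of mRNA, for example for embryo microinjection. These backbone details should be checked against the depositor's map, to which the record defers.

DKK1 is a secreted antagonist of Wnt signalling, and the associated publication concerns the functional and structural diversity of the human Dickkopf gene family. The construct is therefore suited to expressing tagged human DKK1 in transfected cells to study its secretion, processing and effects on Wnt pathway activity.
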