Addgene plasmid #15494: pCS2-hDKK1-flag
Depositing lab: Sergei Sokol. Publication: Functional and structural diversity of the human Dickkopf gene family. Krupnik VE, Sharp JD, Jiang C, Robison K, Chickering TW, Amaravadi L, Brown DE, Guyot D, Mays G, Leiby K, Chang B, Duong T, Goodearl AD, Gearing DP, Sokol SY, McCarthy SA. Gene. 1999 Oct 1. 238(2):301-13. 10.1016/S0378-1119(99)00365-0 PubMed 10570958.
Backbone
  Vector backbone: pCS2
  Backbone size w/o insert (bp): 4100
  Vector type: Mammalian Expression
Growth in bacteria
  Bacterial resistance: Ampicillin, 100 μg/mL
  Growth temperature: 37°C
  Growth strain: DH5alpha
  Copy number: High Copy
Gene/Insert
  Gene/Insert name: DKK1 (alt name: Dickkopf-1)
  Species: H. sapiens (human)
  Insert size (bp): 830
  GenBank ID: AF177394
  Entrez Gene: DKK1 (a.k.a. DKK-1, SK)
  Tag / fusion protein: flag (C terminal on insert)
  Cloning method: Restriction Enzyme; 5′ cloning site EcoRI (not destroyed); 3′ cloning site XhoI (not destroyed)
  Sequencing primers: 5′ SP6
Terms and licenses: Academic/Nonprofit Terms; Industry Terms: Not Available to Industry
Depositor comments: See author's map for details.
How to cite: pCS2-hDKK1-flag was a gift from Sergei Sokol (Addgene plasmid # 15494 ; http://n2t.net/addgene:15494 ; RRID:Addgene_15494)
